>Addgene plasmid #170117 | Circular 100,50 (RAB7A) | addgene full sequence | sequence record 336846 | Addgene NGS Result
TTCCTGTGTGAAATTGTTATCCGCTCACAATTCCACACAACATACGAGCCGGAAGCATAAAGTGTAAAGC
CTGGGGTGCCTAATGAGTGAGCTAACTCACATTAATTGCGTTGCGCTCACTGCCCGCTTTCCAGTCGGGA
AACCTGTCGTGCCAGCTGCATTAATGAATCGGCCAACGCGCGGGGAGAGGCGGTTTGCGTATTGGGCGCT
CTTCCGCTTCCTCGCTCACTGACTCGCTGCGCTCGGTCGTTCGGCTGCGGCGAGCGGTATCAGCTCACTC
AAAGGCGGTAATACGGTTATCCACAGAATCAGGGGATAACGCAGGAAAGAACATGTGAGCAAAAGGCCAG
CAAAAGGCCAGGAACCGTAAAAAGGCCGCGTTGCTGGCGTTTTTCCATAGGCTCCGCCCCCCTGACGAGC
ATCACAAAAATCGACGCTCAAGTCAGAGGTGGCGAAACCCGACAGGACTATAAAGATACCAGGCGTTTCC
CCCTGGAAGCTCCCTCGTGCGCTCTCCTGTTCCGACCCTGCCGCTTACCGGATACCTGTCCGCCTTTCTC
CCTTCGGGAAGCGTGGCGCTTTCTCATAGCTCACGCTGTAGGTATCTCAGTTCGGTGTAGGTCGTTCGCT
CCAAGCTGGGCTGTGTGCACGAACCCCCCGTTCAGCCCGACCGCTGCGCCTTATCCGGTAACTATCGTCT
TGAGTCCAACCCGGTAAGACACGACTTATCGCCACTGGCAGCAGCCACTGGTAACAGGATTAGCAGAGCG
AGGTATGTAGGCGGTGCTACAGAGTTCTTGAAGTGGTGGCCTAACTACGGCTACACTAGAAGAACAGTAT
TTGGTATCTGCGCTCTGCTGAAGCCAGTTACCTTCGGAAAAAGAGTTGGTAGCTCTTGATCCGGCAAACA
AACCACCGCTGGTAGCGGTGGTTTTTTTGTTTGCAAGCAGCAGATTACGCGCAGAAAAAAAGGATCTCAA
GAAGATCCTTTGATCTTTTCTACGGGGTCTGACGCTCAGTGGAACGAAAACTCACGTTAAGGGATTTTGG
TCATGAGATTATCAAAAAGGATCTTCACCTAGATCCTTTTAAATTAAAAATGAAGTTTTAAATCAATCTA
AAGTATATATGAGTAAACTTGGTCTGACAGTTAGAAAAACTCATCGAGCATCAAATGAAACTGCAATTTA
TTCATATCAGGATTATCAATACCATATTTTTGAAAAAGCCGTTTCTGTAATGAAGGAGAAAACTCACCGA
GGCAGTTCCATAGGATGGCAAGATCCTGGTATCGGTCTGCGATTCCGACTCGTCCAACATCAATACAACC
TATTAATTTCCCCTCGTCAAAAATAAGGTTATCAAGTGAGAAATCACCATGAGTGACGACTGAATCCGGT
GAGAATGGCAAAAGTTTATGCATTTCTTTCCAGACTTGTTCAACAGGCCAGCCATTACGCTCGTCATCAA
AATCACTCGCATCAACCAAACCGTTATTCATTCGTGATTGCGCCTGAGCGAGACGAAATACGCGATCGCT
GTTAAAAGGACAATTACAAACAGGAATCGAATGCAACCGGCGCAGGAACACTGCCAGCGCATCAACAATA
TTTTCACCTGAATCAGGATATTCTTCTAATACCTGGAATGCTGTTTTCCCAGGGATCGCAGTGGTGAGTA
ACCATGCATCATCAGGAGTACGGATAAAATGCTTGATGGTCGGAAGAGGCATAAATTCCGTCAGCCAGTT
TAGTCTGACCATCTCATCTGTAACATCATTGGCAACGCTACCTTTGCCATGTTTCAGAAACAACTCTGGC
GCATCGGGCTTCCCATACAATCGATAGATTGTCGCACCTGATTGCCCGACATTATCGCGAGCCCATTTAT
ACCCATATAAATCAGCATCCATGTTGGAATTTAATCGCGGCCTAGAGCAAGACGTTTCCCGTTGAATATG
GCTCATACTCTTCCTTTTTCAATATTATTGAAGCATTTATCAGGGTTATTGTCTCATGAGCGGATACATA
TTTGAATGTATTTAGAAAAATAAACAAATAGGGGTTCCGCGCACATTTCCCCGAAAAGTGCCACCTGACG
TCTAAGAAACCATTATTATCATGACATTAACCTATAAAAATAGGCGTATCACGAGGCCCTTTCGTCTCGC
GCGTTTCGGTGATGACGGTGAAAACCTCTGACACATGCAGCTCCCGGAGACGGTCACAGCTTGTCTGTAA
GCGGATGCCGGGAGCAGACAAGCCCGTCAGGGCGCGTCAGCGGGTGTTGGCGGGTGTCGGGGCTGGCTTA
ACTATGCGGCATCAGAGCAGATTGTACTGAGAGTGCACCATATGCGGTGTGAAATACCGCACAGATGCGT
AAGGAGAAAATACCGCATCAGGCGCCATTCGCCATTCAGGCTGCGCAACTGTTGGGAAGGGCGATCGGTG
CGGGCCTCTTCGCTATTACGCCAGCTGGCGAAAGGGGGATGTGCTGCAAGGCGATTAAGTTGGGTAACGC
CAGGGTTTTCCCAGTCACGACGTTGTAAAACGACGGCCAGTGAATTGACGCGCCATTGGGATGTTGTAAA
ACGACGGCCAGTGAACCTGCAGGCAGCTGCGCGCTCGCTCGCTCACTGAGGCCGCCCGGGCAAAGCCCGG
GCGTCGGGCGACCTTTGGTCGCCCGGCCTCAGTGAGCGAGCGAGCGCGCAGAGAGGGAGTGGCCAACTCC
ATCACTAGGGGTTCCTGCGGCCGCACGCGTGGAGGAGGGCCTATTTCCCATGATTCCTTCATATTTGCAT
ATACGATACAAGGCTGTTAGAGAGATAATTAGAATTAATTTGACTGTAAACACAAAGATATTAGTACAAA
ATACGTGACGTAGAAAGTAATAATTTCTTGGGTAGTTTGCAGTTTTAAAATTATGTTTTAAAATGGACTA
TCATATGCTTACCGTAACTTGAAAGTATTTCGATTTCTTGGCTTTATATATCTTGTGGAAAGGACGAAAC
ACCGCCATCAGTCGCCGGTCCCAAGCCCGGATAAAATGGGAGGGGGCGGGAAACCGCCTAACCATGCCGA
CTGATGGCAGAAAAAAAAAATGATAAAAGGCGTACATAATTCTTGTGTCTACTGTACAGAATACTGCCGC
CAGCTGGATTTCCCAATTCTGAGTAACACTCTGCAATCCAAACAGGGTTCAAAAAAAAAACTGCCATCAG
TCGGCGTGGACTGTAGAACACTGCCAATGCCGGTCCCAAGCCCGGATAAAAGTGGAGGGTACAGTCCACG
CTTTTTTCGTACTGAGTCGCCCAGTCTCAGATAGATCCGACGCCGCCATCTCTAGGCCCGCGCCGGCCCC
CTCGCACAGACTTGTGGGAGAAGCTCGGCTACTCCCCTGCCCCGGTTAATTTGCATATAATATTTCCTAG
TAACTATAGAGGCTTAATGTGCGATAAAAGACAGATAATCTGTTCTTTTTAATACTAGCTACATTTTACA
TGATAGGCTTGGATTTCTATAAGAGATACAAATACTAAATTATTATTTTAAAAAACAGCACAAAAGGAAA
CTCACCCTAACTGTAAAGTAATTGTGTGTTTTGAGACTATAAATATCCCTTGGAGAAAAGCCTTGTTTGA
ATTCCTAGACCCAGCTTTCTTGTACAAAGTTGGCATTAATACGCGTTGACATTGATTATTGACTAGTTAT
TAATAGTAATCAATTACGGGGTCATTAGTTCATAGCCCATATATGGAGTTCCGCGTTACATAACTTACGG
TAAATGGCCCGCCTGGCTGACCGCCCAACGACCCCCGCCCATTGACGTCAATAATGACGTATGTTCCCAT
AGTAACGCCAATAGGGACTTTCCATTGACGTCAATGGGTGGAGTATTTACGGTAAACTGCCCACTTGGCA
GTACATCAAGTGTATCATATGCCAAGTACGCCCCCTATTGACGTCAATGACGGTAAATGGCCCGCCTGGC
ATTATGCCCAGTACATGACCTTATGGGACTTTCCTACTTGGCAGTACATCTACGTATTAGTCATCGCTAT
TACCATGGTGATGCGGTTTTGGCAGTACATCAATGGGCGTGGATAGCGGTTTGACTCACGGGGATTTCCA
AGTCTCCACCCCATTGACGTCAATGGGAGTTTGTTTTGGCACCAAAATCAACGGGACTTTCCAAAATGTC
GTAACAACTCCGCCCCATTGACGCAAATGGGCGGTAGGCGTGTACGGTGGGAGGTCTATATAAGCAGAGC
TCGTTTAGTGAACCGTCAGATCGCCTGGAGACGCCATCCACGCTGTTTTGACCTCCATAGAAGACACCGG
GACCGATCCAGCCTCCGGACTCTAGAGGATCGAACCCTTAAGGCCACCATGGTGAGCAAGGGCGAGGAGC
TGTTCACCGGGGTGGTGCCCATCCTGGTCGAGCTGGACGGCGACGTAAACGGCCACAAGTTCAGCGTGTC
CGGCGAGGGCGAGGGCGATGCCACCTACGGCAAGCTGACCCTGAAGTTCATCTGCACCACCGGCAAGCTG
CCCGTGCCCTGGCCCACCCTCGTGACCACCCTGACCTACGGCGTGCAGTGCTTCAGCCGCTACCCCGACC
ACATGAAGCAGCACGACTTCTTCAAGTCCGCCATGCCCGAAGGCTACGTCCAGGAGCGCACCATCTTCTT
CAAGGACGACGGCAACTACAAGACCCGCGCCGAGGTGAAGTTCGAGGGCGACACCCTGGTGAACCGCATC
GAGCTGAAGGGCATCGACTTCAAGGAGGACGGCAACATCCTGGGGCACAAGCTGGAGTACAACTACAACA
GCCACAACGTCTATATCATGGCCGACAAGCAGAAGAACGGCATCAAGGTGAACTTCAAGATCCGCCACAA
CATCGAGGACGGCAGCGTGCAGCTCGCCGACCACTACCAGCAGAACACCCCCATCGGCGACGGCCCCGTG
CTGCTGCCCGACAACCACTACCTGAGCACCCAGTCCGCCCTGAGCAAAGACCCCAACGAGAAGCGCGATC
ACATGGTCCTGCTGGAGTTCGTGACCGCCGCCGGGATCACTCTCGGCATGGACGAGCTGTACAAGTACTC
AGATCTCGAGCTCAAGTAGCTTAAGGGTTCGATCCCTACTGGTTAGTAATGAGTTTAAACGGGGGAGGCT
AACTGAAACACGGAAGGAGACAATACCGGAAGGAACCCGCGCTATGACGGCAATAAAAAGACAGAATAAA
ACGCACGGGTGTTGGGTCGTTTGTTCATAAACGCGGGGTTCGGTCCCAGGGCTGGCACTCTGTCGATACC
CCACCGAGACCCCATTGGGGCCAATACGCCCGCGTTTCTTCCTTTTCCCCACCCCACCCCCCAAGTTCGG
GTGAAGGCCCAGGGCTCGCAGCCAACGTCGGGGCGGCAGGCCCTGCCATAGCAGATCTGCGCTGATTTTG
TAGGTAACCACGTGCGGACCGAGCGGCCGCAGGAACCCCTAGTGATGGAGTTGGCCACTCCCTCTCTGCG
CGCTCGCTCGCTCACTGAGGCCGGGCGACCAAAGGTCGCCCGACGCCCGGGCTTTGCCCGGGCGGCCTCA
GTGAGCGAGCGAGCGCGCAGCTGCCTGCAGGCTTGGATCCCAATGGCGCGCCGAGCTTGGCTCGAGCATG
GTCATAGCTGT
Features (pLannotate 1.2.2; 23 found; start..end, strand, type, name):
     14..30      -  protein_bind   lac operator: The lac repressor binds to the lac operator to inhibit transcription in E. coli. This inhibition can be relieved by adding lactose or isopropyl-β-D-thiogalactopyranoside (IPTG). lac repressor encoded by lacI
     38..68      -  promoter       lac promoter: promoter for the E. coli lac operon
     83..104     -  protein_bind   CAP binding site: CAP binding activates transcription in the presence of cAMP. E. coli catabolite activator protein
    117..209     -  CDS            lacI (fragment): lac repressor; lacI; The lac repressor binds to the lac operator to inhibit transcription in E. coli. This inhibition can be relieved by adding lactose or isopropyl-β-D-thiogalactopyranoside (IPTG).
    392..980     -  rep_origin     ori: high-copy-number ColE1/pMB1/pBR322/pUC origin of replication
   1151..1966    -  CDS            KanR: aminoglycoside phosphotransferase; aph(3')-Ia; confers resistance to kanamycin in bacteria or G418 (Geneticin®) in eukaryotes
   1967..2071    -  promoter       AmpR promoter: bla
   2166..2201    +  CDS            rop (fragment): Rop protein, which maintains plasmids at low copy number; rop
   2303..2402    +  misc_feature   bom (fragment): basis of mobility region from pBR322
   2408..2565    -  CDS            lacZα (fragment): LacZα fragment of β-galactosidase; lacZ fragment
   2583..2605    -  CDS            lacZα (fragment): LacZα fragment of β-galactosidase; lacZ fragment
   2606..2746    -  repeat_region  AAV2 ITR: inverted terminal repeat of adeno-associated virus serotype 2 inverted
   2765..3005    +  promoter       U6 promoter: RNA polymerase III promoter for human U6 snRNA
   3017..3083    +  ncRNA          twister-P3 (fragment): Accession: RF03154 - type-P3 twister ribozyme
   3324..3637    +  promoter       U6 promoter: RNA polymerase III promoter for mouse U6 snRNA (Das et al., 1988)
   3649..3670    -  protein_bind   attB2 (fragment): mutant version of attB; recombination site for the Gateway® BP reaction BP Clonase™
   3688..4067    +  enhancer       CMV enhancer: human cytomegalovirus immediate early enhancer
   4068..4271    +  promoter       CMV promoter: human cytomegalovirus (CMV) immediate early promoter
   4389..5105    +  CDS            EGFP: EGFP is a basic (constitutively fluorescent) green fluorescent protein published in 1996, derived from Aequorea victoria. It is reported to be a rapidly-maturing weak dimer with moderate acid sensitivity.
   5107..5126    +  misc_feature   MCS (fragment): multiple cloning site
   5228..5276    +  polyA_signal   HSV TK poly(A) signal: herpes simplex virus thymidine kinase polyadenylation signal (Cole and Stacy, 1985)
   5367..5383    -  polyA_signal   bGH poly(A) signal (fragment): bovine growth hormone polyadenylation signal
   5491..5631    +  repeat_region  AAV2 ITR: inverted terminal repeat of adeno-associated virus serotype 2 inverted
