[The description below was written by a language model from this plasmid's Addgene catalogue record and pLannotate feature annotations shown in this document.]
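Description:
Circular 100,50 (RAB7A) is an AAV transfer plasmid for mammalian expression of a circular ADAR-recruiting guide RNA directed against the human RAB7A mRNA. It is propagated in E. coli through a high-copy ColE1/pUC-type origin and selected with kanamycin (aph(3')-Ia driven by the bla promoter). Remnants of lac regulatory elements, lacZα, rop and bom in the backbone are cloning vestiges. The catalogue lists a total size of about 6.3 kb, whereas the sequenced record behind the feature table is 5,681 nt, so the catalogue figures appear to be approximate.

The payload lies between two AAV2 inverted terminal repeats, which allow the intervening DNA to be packaged into recombinant AAV particles when helper functions are supplied. Immediately inside the first ITR, a human U6 RNA polymerase III promoter drives the guide cassette. The annotation detects a twister-type ribozyme fragment at its start, consistent with a design in which flanking self-cleaving ribozymes release an RNA whose ends are ligated in the cell to form a circle. Circularisation is intended to stabilise the antisense guide so that it can recruit endogenous ADAR enzymes for adenosine-to-inosine editing of the target transcript. The "100,50" in the name presumably describes the antisense region's length and the position of the editing site, though the record does not define it.

Downstream sit a mouse U6 promoter, for which no associated transcript is annotated, and a CMV enhancer/promoter driving EGFP with an HSV TK polyadenylation signal, which marks transfected or transduced cells. The construct is suited to RNA editing experiments by plasmid transfection or AAV delivery in vitro and in vivo.
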