Addgene plasmid #170117: Circular 100,50 (RAB7A)
Purpose: AAV vector carrying a guide RNA targeting the human RAB7A mRNA
Depositing lab: Prashant Mali. Depositing organization: University of California, San Diego (UCSD). Publication: Efficient in vitro and in vivo RNA editing via recruitment of endogenous ADARs using circular guide RNAs. Katrekar D, Yen J, Xiang Y, Saha A, Meluzzi D, Savva Y, Mali P. Nat Biotechnol. 2022 Feb 10. pii: 10.1038/s41587-021-01171-4. doi: 10.1038/s41587-021-01171-4. PubMed 35145312.
Backbone
  Vector backbone: AAV
  Backbone manufacturer: Custom
  Backbone size w/o insert (bp): 6000
  Total vector size (bp): 6300
  Vector type: Mammalian Expression, AAV
Growth in bacteria
  Bacterial resistance: Kanamycin, 50 μg/mL
  Growth temperature: 37°C
  Growth strain: NEB Stable
  Copy number: Unknown
Gene/Insert
  Gene/Insert name: Circular 100,50 guide RNA
  gRNA/shRNA sequence: GCCATCAGTCGCCGGTCCCAAGCCCGGATAAAATGGGAGGGGGCGGGAAACCGCCTAACCATGCCGACTGATGGCAGAAAAAAAAAAtgataaaaggcgtacataattcttgtgtctactgtacagaatactgccgccagctggatttcccaattctgagtaacactctgcaatccaaacagggttcAAAAAAAAAACTGCCATCAGTCGGCGTGGACTGTAGAACACTGCCAATGCCGGTCCCAAGCCCGGATAAAAGTGGAGGGTACAGTCCACGC
  Species: H. sapiens (human)
  Promoter: Human U6
  Cloning method: Gibson Cloning
  Sequencing primers: 5′ GACTATCATATGCTTACCGT
Terms and licenses: Academic/Nonprofit Terms; Industry Terms: Not Available to Industry
How to cite: Circular 100,50 (RAB7A) was a gift from Prashant Mali (Addgene plasmid # 170117 ; http://n2t.net/addgene:170117 ; RRID:Addgene_170117)
