>Addgene plasmid #170117 | Circular 100,50 (RAB7A) | depositor partial sequence | sequence record 329790 | Primer binding to the U6 promoter (GACTATCATATGCTTACCGT)
GCCATCAGTCGCCGGTCCCAAGCCCGGATAAAATGGGAGGGGGCGGGAAACCGCCTAACCATGCCGACTG
ATGGCAGAAAAAAAAAATGATAAAAGGCGTACATAATTCTTGTGTCTACTGTACAGAATACTGCCGCCAG
CTGGATTTCCCAATTCTGAGTAACACTCTGCAATCCAAACAGGGTTCAAAAAAAAAACTGCCATCAGTCG
GCGTGGACTGTAGAACACTGCCAATGCCGGTCCCAAGCCCGGATAAAAGTGGAGGGTACAGTCCACGCTT
TTTT
