>Addgene plasmid #170117 | Circular 100,50 (RAB7A) | depositor partial sequence | sequence record 329792 | Primer binding to the CMV promoter (CGCAAATGGGCGGTAGGCGTG)
ATGGTGAGCAAGGGCGAGGAGCTGTTCACCGGGGTGGTGCCCATCCTGGTCGAGCTGGACGGCGACGTAA
ACGGCCACAAGTTCAGCGTGTCCGGCGAGGGCGAGGGCGATGCCACCTACGGCAAGCTGACCCTGAAGTT
CATCTGCACCACCGGCAAGCTGCCCGTGCCCTGGCCCACCCTCGTGACCACCCTGACCTACGGCGTGCAG
TGCTTCAGCCGCTACCCCGACCACATGAAGCAGCACGACTTCTTCAAGTCCGCCATGCCCGAAGGCTACG
TCCAGGAGCGCACCATCTTCTTCAAGGACGACGGCAACTACAAGACCCGCGCCGAGGTGAAGTTCGAGGG
CGACACCCTGGTGAACCGCATCGAGCTGAAGGGCATCGACTTCAAGGAGGACGGCAACATCCTGGGGCAC
AAGCTGGAGTACAACTACAACAGCCACAACGTCTATATCATGGCCGACAAGCAGAAGAACGGCATCAAGG
TGAACTTCAAGATCCGCCACAACATCGAGGACGGCAGCGTGCAGCTCGCCGACCACTACCAGCAGAACAC
CCCCATCGGCGACGGCCCCGTGCTGCTGCCCGACAACCACTACCTGAGCACCCAGTCCGCCCTGAGCAAA
GACCCCAACGAGAAGCGCGATCACATGGTCCTGCTGGAGTTCGTGACCGCCGCCGGGATCACTCTCGGCA
TGGACGAGCTGTACAAGTACTCAGATCTCGAGCTCAAGTAG
